>Addgene plasmid #87175 | pLPC-Myc-TZAP | addgene full sequence | sequence record 173802 | Addgene NGS Result
AGATGGAACAGCTGAATATGGGCCAAACAGGATATCTGTGGTAAGCAGTTCCTGCCCCGGCTCAGGGCCA
AGAACAGATGGAACAGCTGAATATGGGCCAAACAGGATATCTGTGGTAAGCAGTTCCTGCCCCGGCTCAG
GGCCAAGAACAGATGGTCCCCAGATGCGGTCCAGCCCTCAGCAGTTTCTAGAGAACCATCAGATGTTTCC
AGGGTGCCCCAAGGACCTGAAATGACCCTGTGCCTTATTTGAACTAACCAATCAGTTCGCTTCTCGCTTC
TGTTCGCGCGCTTCTGCTCCCCGAGCTCAATAAAAGAGCCCACAACCCCTCACTCGGGGCGCCAGTCCTC
CGATTGACTGAGTCGCCCGGGTACCCGTGTATCCAATAAACCCTCTTGCAGTTGCATCCGACTTGTGGTC
TCGCTGTTCCTTGGGAGGGTCTCCTCTGAGTGATTGACTACCCGTCAGCGGGGGTCTTTCACATGCAGCA
TGTATCAAAATTAATTTGGTTTTTTTTCTTAAGTATTTACATTAAATGGCCATAGTTGCATTAATGAATC
GGCCAACGCGCGGGGAGAGGCGGTTTGCGTATTGGGCGCTCTTCCGCTTCCTCGCTCACTGACTCGCTGC
GCTCGGTCGTTCGGCTGCGGCGAGCGGTATCAGCTCACTCAAAGGCGGTAATACGGTTATCCACAGAATC
AGGGGATAACGCAGGAAAGAACATGTGAGCAAAAGGCCAGCAAAAGGCCAGGAACCGTAAAAAGGCCGCG
TTGCTGGCGTTTTTCCATAGGCTCCGCCCCCCTGACGAGCATCACAAAAATCGACGCTCAAGTCAGAGGT
GGCGAAACCCGACAGGACTATAAAGATACCAGGCGTTTCCCCCTGGAAGCTCCCTCGTGCGCTCTCCTGT
TCCGACCCTGCCGCTTACCGGATACCTGTCCGCCTTTCTCCCTTCGGGAAGCGTGGCGCTTTCTCATAGC
TCACGCTGTAGGTATCTCAGTTCGGTGTAGGTCGTTCGCTCCAAGCTGGGCTGTGTGCACGAACCCCCCG
TTCAGCCCGACCGCTGCGCCTTATCCGGTAACTATCGTCTTGAGTCCAACCCGGTAAGACACGACTTATC
GCCACTGGCAGCAGCCACTGGTAACAGGATTAGCAGAGCGAGGTATGTAGGCGGTGCTACAGAGTTCTTG
AAGTGGTGGCCTAACTACGGCTACACTAGAAGAACAGTATTTGGTATCTGCGCTCTGCTGAAGCCAGTTA
CCTTCGGAAAAAGAGTTGGTAGCTCTTGATCCGGCAAACAAACCACCGCTGGTAGCGGTGGTTTTTTTGT
TTGCAAGCAGCAGATTACGCGCAGAAAAAAAGGATCTCAAGAAGATCCTTTGATCTTTTCTACGGGGTCT
GACGCTCAGTGGAACGAAAACTCACGTTAAGGGATTTTGGTCATGAGATTATCAAAAAGGATCTTCACCT
AGATCCTTTTGCGGCCGCAAATCAATCTAAAGTATATATGAGTAAACTTGGTCTGACAGTTACCAATGCT
TAATCAGTGAGGCACCTATCTCAGCGATCTGTCTATTTCGTTCATCCATAGTTGCCTGACTCCCCGTCGT
GTAGATAACTACGATACGGGAGGGCTTACCATCTGGCCCCAGTGCTGCAATGATACCGCGAGACCCACGC
TCACCGGCTCCAGATTTATCAGCAATAAACCAGCCAGCCGGAAGGGCCGAGCGCAGAAGTGGTCCTGCAA
CTTTATCCGCCTCCATCCAGTCTATTAATTGTTGCCGGGAAGCTAGAGTAAGTAGTTCGCCAGTTAATAG
TTTGCGCAACGTTGTTGCCATTGCTACAGGCATCGTGGTGTCACGCTCGTCGTTTGGTATGGCTTCATTC
AGCTCCGGTTCCCAACGATCAAGGCGAGTTACATGATCCCCCATGTTGTGCAAAAAAGCGGTTAGCTCCT
TCGGTCCTCCGATCGTTGTCAGAAGTAAGTTGGCCGCAGTGTTATCACTCATGGTTATGGCAGCACTGCA
TAATTCTCTTACTGTCATGCCATCCGTAAGATGCTTTTCTGTGACTGGTGAGTACTCAACCAAGTCATTC
TGAGAATAGTGTATGCGGCGACCGAGTTGCTCTTGCCCGGCGTCAATACGGGATAATACCGCGCCACATA
GCAGAACTTTAAAAGTGCTCATCATTGGAAAACGTTCTTCGGGGCGAAAACTCTCAAGGATCTTACCGCT
GTTGAGATCCAGTTCGATGTAACCCACTCGTGCACCCAACTGATCTTCAGCATCTTTTACTTTCACCAGC
GTTTCTGGGTGAGCAAAAACAGGAAGGCAAAATGCCGCAAAAAAGGGAATAAGGGCGACACGGAAATGTT
GAATACTCATACTCTTCCTTTTTCAATATTATTGAAGCATTTATCAGGGTTATTGTCTCATGAGCGGATA
CATATTTGAATGTATTTAGAAAAATAAACAAATAGGGGTTCCGCGCACATTTCCCCGAAAAGTGCCACCT
GCAGCCTGAATATGGGCCAAACAGGATATCTGTGGTAAGCAGTTCCTGCCCCGGCTCAGGGCCAAGAACA
GATGGAACAGCTGAATATGGGCCAAACAGGATATCTGTGGTAAGCAGTTCCTGCCCCGGCTCAGGGCCAA
GAACAGATGGTCCCCAGATGCGGTCCAGCCCTCAGCAGTTTCTAGAGAACCATCAGATGTTTCCAGGGTG
CCCCAAGGACCTGAAATGACCCTGTGCCTTATTTGAACTAACCAATCAGTTCGCTTCTCGCTTCTGTTCG
CGCGCTTCTGCTCCCCGAGCTCAATAAAAGAGCCCACAACCCCTCACTCGGGGCGCCAGTCCTCCGATTG
ACTGAGTCGCCCGGGTACCCGTGTATCCAATAAACCCTCTTGCAGTTGCATCCGACTTGTGGTCTCGCTG
TTCCTTGGGAGGGTCTCCTCTGAGTGATTGACTACCCGTCAGCGGGGGTCTTTCATTTGGGGGCTCGTCC
GGGATCGGGAGACCCCTGCCCAGGGACCACCGACCCACCACCGGGAGGCAAGCTGGCCAGCAACTTATCT
GTGTCTGTCCGATTGTCTAGTGTCTATGACTGATTTTATGCGCCTGCGTCGGTACTAGTTAGCTAACTAG
CTCTGTATCTGGCGGACCCGTGGTGGAACTGACGAGTTCTGAACACCCGGCCGCAACCCTGGGAGACGTC
CCAGGGACTTTGGGGGCCGTTTTTGTGGCCCGACCTGAGGAAGGGAGTCGATGTGGAATCCGACCCCGTC
AGGATATGTGGTTCTGGTAGGAGACGAGAACCTAAAACAGTTCCCGCCTCCGTCTGAATTTTTGCTTTCG
GTTTGGAACCGAAGCCGCGCGTCTTGTCTGCTGCAGCGCTGCAGCATCGTTCTGTGTTGTCTCTGTCTGA
CTGTGTTTCTGTATTTGTCTGAAAATTAGGGCCAGACTGTTACCACTCCCTTAAGTTTGACCTTAGGTCA
CTGGAAAGATGTCGAGCGGATCGCTCACAACCAGTCGGTAGATGTCAAGAAGAGACGTTGGGTTACCTTC
TGCTCTGCAGAATGGCCAACCTTTAACGTCGGATGGCCGCGAGACGGCACCTTTAACCGAGACCTCATCA
CCCAGGTTAAGATCAAGGTCTTTTCACCTGGCCCGCATGGACACCCAGACCAGGTCCCCTACATCGTGAC
CTGGGAAGCCTTGGCTTTTGACCCCCCTCCCTGGGTCAAGCCCTTTGTACACCCTAAGCCTCCGCCTCCT
CTTCCTCCATCCGCCCCGTCTCTCCCCCTTGAACCTCCTCGTTCGACCCCGCCTCGATCCTCCCTTTATC
CAGCCCTCACTCCTTCTCTAGGCGCCGGCCGGATCAGCTTACCATGACCGAGTACAAGCCCACGGTGCGC
CTCGCCACCCGCGACGACGTCCCCAGGGCCGTACGCACCCTCGCCGCCGCGTTCGCCGACTACCCCGCCA
CGCGCCACACCGTCGATCCGGACCGCCACATCGAGCGGGTCACCGAGCTGCAAGAACTCTTCCTCACGCG
CGTCGGGCTCGACATCGGCAAGGTGTGGGTCGCGGACGACGGCGCCGCGGTGGCGGTCTGGACCACGCCG
GAGAGCGTCGAAGCGGGGGCGGTGTTCGCCGAGATCGGCCCGCGCATGGCCGAGTTGAGCGGTTCCCGGC
TGGCCGCGCAGCAACAGATGGAAGGCCTCCTGGCGCCGCACCGGCCCAAGGAGCCCGCGTGGTTCCTGGC
CACCGTCGGCGTCTCGCCCGACCACCAGGGCAAGGGTCTGGGCAGCGCCGTCGTGCTCCCCGGAGTGGAG
GCGGCCGAGCGCGCCGGGGTGCCCGCCTTCCTGGAGACCTCCGCGCCCCGCAACCTCCCCTTCTACGAGC
GGCTCGGCTTCACCGTCACCGCCGACGTCGAGGTGCCCGAAGGACCGCGCACCTGGTGCATGACCCGCAA
GCCCGGTGCCTGACGCCCGCCCCACGACCCGCAGCGCCCGACCGAAAGGAGCGCACGACCCCATGCATCG
GATCTCCCGATCCCCTATGGTGCACTCTCAGTACAATCTGCTCTGATGCCGCATAGTTAAGCCAGTATCT
GCTCCCTGCTTGTGTGTTGGAGGTCGCTGAGTAGTGCGCGAGCAAAATTTAAGCTACAACAAGGCAAGGC
TTGACCGACAATTGCATGAAGAATCTGCTTAGGGTTAGGCGTTTTGCGCTGCTTCGCGATGTACGGGCCA
GATATACGCGTTGACATTGATTATTGACTAGTTATTAATAGTAATCAATTACGGGGTCATTAGTTCATAG
CCCATATATGGAGTTCCGCGTTACATAACTTACGGTAAATGGCCCGCCTGGCTGACCGCCCAACGACCCC
CGCCCATTGACGTCAATAATGACGTATGTTCCCATAGTAACGCCAATAGGGACTTTCCATTGACGTCAAT
GGGTGGAGTATTTACGGTAAACTGCCCACTTGGCAGTACATCAAGTGTATCATATGCCAAGTACGCCCCC
TATTGACGTCAATGACGGTAAATGGCCCGCCTGGCATTATGCCCAGTACATGACCTTATGGGACTTTCCT
ACTTGGCAGTACATCTACGTATTAGTCATCGCTATTACCATGGTGATGCGGTTTTGGCAGTACATCAATG
GGCGTGGATAGCGGTTTGACTCACGGGGATTTCCAAGTCTCCACCCCATTGACGTCAATGGGAGTTTGTT
TTGGCACCAAAATCAACGGGACTTTCCAAAATGTCGTAACAACTCCGCCCCATTGACGCAAATGGGCGGT
AGGCGTGTACGGTGGGAGGTCTATATAAGCAGAGCTCTCTGGCTAACTAGAGAACCCACTGCTTACTGGC
TTATCGAAATTAATACGACTCACTATAGGGAGACCCAAGCTTGGTACCGAGCTCGGATCAGCCACCATGG
AACAAAAGTTGATTTCTGAAGAAGATTTGTTAAGAAAGAGAGGATCCATGGACGGCTCCTTCGTCCAGCA
CAGTGTGAGGGTTCTGCAGGAGCTCAACAAGCAGCGGGAGAAGGGCCAGTACTGCGACGCCACTCTGGAC
GTGGGGGGCCTGGTGTTTAAGGCACACTGGAGTGTCCTTGCCTGCTGCAGTCACTTTTTCCAGAGCCTCT
ACGGGGATGGCTCAGGGGGCAGTGTCGTCCTCCCTGCTGGCTTCGCTGAGATCTTTGGCCTCTTGTTGGA
CTTTTTCTACACTGGTCACCTCGCTCTCACCTCAGGGAACCGGGATCAGGTGCTCCTGGCAGCCAGGGAG
TTGCGAGTGCCAGAGGCCGTAGAGCTGTGCCAGAGCTTCAAGCCCAAAACTTCAGTGGGACAGGCAGCAG
GTGGCCAGAGTGGGCTGGGGCCCCCTGCCTCCCAGAATGTGAACAGCCACGTCAAGGAGCCGGCAGGCTT
GGAAGAAGAGGAAGTTTCGAGGACTCTGGGTCTAGTCCCCAGGGATCAGGAGCCCAGAGGCAGTCATAGT
CCTCAGAGGCCCCAGCTCCATTCCCCAGCTCAGAGTGAGGGCCCCTCCTCCCTCTGTGGGAAACTGAAGC
AGGCCTTGAAGCCTTGTCCCCTTGAGGACAAGAAACCCGAGGACTGCAAAGTGCCCCCAAGGCCCTTAGA
GGCTGAAGGTGCCCAGCTGCAGGGCGGCAGTAATGAGTGGGAAGTGGTGGTTCAAGTGGAGGATGATGGG
GATGGCGATTACATGTCTGAGCCTGAGGCTGTGCTGACCAGGAGGAAGTCAAATGTAATCCGAAAGCCCT
GTGCAGCTGAGCCAGCCCTGAGCGCGGGCTCCCTAGCAGCTGAGCCTGCTGAGAACAGAAAAGGTACAGC
GGTGCCGGTCGAATGCCCCACATGTCATAAAAAGTTCCTCAGCAAATATTATCTAAAAGTCCACAACAGG
AAACATACTGGGGAGAAACCCTTTGAGTGTCCCAAATGTGGGAAGTGTTACTTTCGGAAGGAGAACCTCC
TGGAGCATGAAGCCCGGAATTGCATGAACCGCTCGGAACAGGTCTTCACGTGCTCTGTGTGCCAGGAGAC
ATTCCGCCGAAGGATGGAGCTGCGGGTGCACATGGTGTCTCACACAGGGGAGATGCCCTACAAGTGTTCC
TCCTGCTCCCAGCAGTTCATGCAGAAGAAGGACTTGCAGAGCCACATGATCAAACTTCATGGAGCCCCCA
AGCCCCATGCATGCCCCACCTGTGCCAAGTGCTTCCTGTCTCGGACAGAGCTGCAGCTGCATGAAGCTTT
CAAGCACCGTGGTGAGAAGCTGTTTGTGTGTGAGGAGTGTGGGCACCGGGCCTCGAGCCGGAATGGCCTG
CAGATGCACATCAAGGCCAAGCACAGGAATGAGAGGCCACACGTATGTGAGTTCTGCAGCCACGCCTTCA
CCCAAAAGGCCAATCTCAACATGCACCTGCGCACACACACGGGTGAGAAGCCCTTCCAGTGCCACCTCTG
TGGCAAGACCTTCCGAACCCAAGCCAGCCTGGACAAGCACAACCGCACCCACACCGGGGAAAGGCCCTTC
AGTTGCGAGTTCTGTGAACAGCGCTTCACTGAGAAGGGGCCCCTCCTGAGGCACGTGGCCAGCCGCCATC
AGGAGGGCCGGCCCCACTTCTGCCAGATATGCGGCAAGACCTTCAAAGCCGTGGAGCAACTGCGTGTGCA
CGTCAGACGGCACAAGGGGGTGAGGAAGTTTGAGTGCACCGAGTGTGGCTACAAGTTTACCCGACAGGCC
CACCTGCGGAGGCACATGGAGATCCACGACCGGGTAGAGAACTACAACCCGCGGCAGCGCAAGCTCCGCA
ACCTGATCATCGAGGACGAGAAGATGGTGGTGGTGGCGCTGCAGCCGCCTGCAGAGCTGGAGGTGGGCTC
GGCGGAGGTCATTGTGGAGTCCCTGGCCCAGGGCGGCCTGGCCTCCCAGCTCCCCGGCCAGAGACTGTGT
GCAGAGGAGAGCTTCACCGGCCCAGGTGTCCTGGAGCCCTCCCTCATCATCACAGCTGCTGTCCCCGAGG
ACTGTGACACATAGGAATTCTGCAGATATCCATCACACTGGCGGCCGCTCGAGCATGCATCTAGAGGGCC
GATAAAATAAAAGATTTTATTTAGTCTCCAGAAAAAGGGGGGAATGAAAGACCCCACCTGTAGGTTTGGC
AAGCTAGCTTAAGTAACGCCATTTTGCAAGGCATGGAAAAATACATAACTGAGAATAGAGAAGTTCAGAT
CAAGGTCAGGAAC
Features (pLannotate 1.2.2; 17 found; start..end, strand, type, name):
     12..481     +  LTR            LTR: long terminal repeat from Moloney murine leukemia virus
    547..599     -  CDS            lacI (fragment): lac repressor; lacI; The lac repressor binds to the lac operator to inhibit transcription in E. coli. This inhibition can be relieved by adding lactose or isopropyl-β-D-thiogalactopyranoside (IPTG).
    782..1370    -  rep_origin     ori: high-copy-number ColE1/pMB1/pBR322/pUC origin of replication
   1530..2390    -  CDS            AmpR: β-lactamase; bla; confers resistance to ampicillin, carbenicillin, and related antibiotics
   2391..2495    -  promoter       AmpR promoter: bla
   2526..2995    +  LTR            LTR: long terminal repeat from Moloney murine leukemia virus
   3119..3393    +  misc_feature   MESV Ψ (fragment): packaging signal of murine embryonic stem cell virus
   3460..3876    +  CDS            gag (truncated): truncated Moloney murine leukemia virus (MMLV) gag gene lacking the start codon
   3894..4493    +  CDS            PuroR: puromycin N-acetyltransferase; pac from Streptomyces alboniger; confers resistance to puromycin
   4566..4618    -  misc_feature   bom (fragment): basis of mobility region from pBR322
   4773..5152    +  enhancer       CMV enhancer: human cytomegalovirus immediate early enhancer
   5153..5356    +  promoter       CMV promoter: human cytomegalovirus (CMV) immediate early promoter
   5352..5385    +  LTR            5' LTR (truncated) (fragment): truncated 5' long terminal repeat (LTR) from HIV-1
   5401..5419    +  promoter       T7 promoter: promoter for bacteriophage T7 RNA polymerase
   5458..5486    +  CDS            3xMyc (fragment): 3 tandem Myc epitope tags
   5508..7571    +  CDS            ZBTB48: TZAP_HUMAN - Also known as HKR3 From Homo sapiens (Human).
   7673..11      +  LTR            3' LTR (ΔU3) (fragment) (across the origin): self-inactivating 3' long terminal repeat (LTR) from Moloney murine leukemia virus
