[The description below was written by a language model from this plasmid's Addgene catalogue record and pLannotate feature annotations shown in this document.]
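Description:
pLPC-Myc-TZAP is a Moloney murine leukemia virus-based retroviral vector, built on the pLPC backbone, for stable expression of Myc-tagged human TZAP (ZBTB48, also known as HKR3) in mammalian cells. In bacteria it is maintained through a high-copy ColE1/pUC-type origin and selected with ampicillin via the β-lactamase gene and its native promoter. These elements lie outside the region bounded by the viral long terminal repeats, so they are not carried into the packaged genome.

The proviral portion begins with an MMLV LTR, followed by a packaging signal (annotated as an MESV Ψ fragment) and a truncated gag segment lacking its start codon, which together promote efficient encapsidation of the viral RNA when the plasmid is introduced into a packaging cell line. A puromycin N-acetyltransferase gene sits directly downstream with no promoter of its own annotated, consistent with expression from the LTR-driven transcript, and allows selection of transduced cells. An internal CMV immediate-early enhancer and promoter then drives the payload: a Myc epitope (detected as a short match to part of a 3xMyc annotation, consistent with a single tag) placed at the N terminus of the full ZBTB48 coding sequence. A T7 promoter lies between the CMV promoter and the tag. The 3′ LTR region closes the cassette across the sequence origin. The small lacI, bom and HIV-1 LTR fragments in the table are short matches, most likely backbone remnants or annotation artefacts.

The cloning sites used for the insert are not recorded. The construct is intended for producing retrovirus to generate puromycin-selected cell lines expressing Myc-TZAP. The associated publication describes TZAP as a telomere-associated protein involved in telomere length control, and the epitope tag allows its detection or pull-down.
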