Addgene plasmid #87175: pLPC-Myc-TZAP
Purpose: retroviral stable expression of Myc-TZAP
Depositing lab: Eros Lazzerini Denchi. Depositing organization: Scripps California (The Scripps Research Institute). Publication: TZAP: A telomere-associated protein involved in telomere length control. Li JS, Miralles Fuste J, Simavorian T, Bartocci C, Tsai J, Karlseder J, Lazzerini Denchi E. Science. 2017 Jan 12. pii: aah6752. doi: 10.1126/science.aah6752. PubMed 28082411.
Backbone
  Vector backbone: pLPC
  Vector type: Mammalian Expression, Retroviral
Growth in bacteria
  Bacterial resistance: Ampicillin, 100 μg/mL
  Growth temperature: 37°C
  Growth strain: NEB Stable
  Copy number: High Copy
Gene/Insert
  Gene/Insert name: TZAP
  Species: H. sapiens (human)
  Entrez Gene: ZBTB48 (a.k.a. HKR3, TZAP, ZNF855, pp9964)
  Promoter: CMV
  Tag / fusion protein: Myc (N terminal on insert)
  Cloning method: Restriction Enzyme; 5′ cloning site unknown (unknown if destroyed); 3′ cloning site unknown (unknown if destroyed)
  Sequencing primers: 5′ CMV-F
Terms and licenses: Academic/Nonprofit Terms; Industry Terms: Not Available to Industry
How to cite: pLPC-Myc-TZAP was a gift from Eros Lazzerini Denchi (Addgene plasmid # 87175 ; http://n2t.net/addgene:87175 ; RRID:Addgene_87175)
